>Addgene plasmid #91540 | pHH0103_PLCG1-1/1 | addgene full sequence | sequence record 192600 | Addgene NGS Result
ATAAAAATAGGCGTATCACGAGGCCCTTTCGTCTTCAAGAATTCCCGACACCATCGAATGGTGCAAAACC
TTTCGCGGTATGGCATGATAGCGCCCGGAAGAGAGTCAATTCAGGGTGGTGAATGTGAAACCAGTAACGT
TATACGATGTCGCAGAGTATGCCGGTGTCTCTTATCAGACCGTTTCCCGCGTGGTGAACCAGGCCAGCCA
CGTTTCTGCGAAAACGCGGGAAAAAGTGGAAGCGGCGATGGCGGAGCTGAATTACATTCCCAACCGCGTG
GCACAACAACTGGCGGGCAAACAGTCGTTGCTGATTGGCGTTGCCACCTCCAGTCTGGCCCTGCACGCGC
CGTCGCAAATTGTCGCGGCGATTAAATCTCGCGCCGATCAACTGGGTGCCAGCGTGGTGGTGTCGATGGT
AGAACGAAGCGGCGTCGAAGCCTGTAAAGCGGCGGTGCACAATCTTCTCGCGCAACGCGTCAGTGGGCTG
ATCATTAACTATCCGCTGGATGACCAGGATGCCATTGCTGTGGAAGCTGCCTGCACTAATGTTCCGGCGT
TATTTCTTGATGTCTCTGACCAGACACCCATCAACAGTATTATTTTCTCCCATGAAGACGGTACGCGACT
GGGCGTGGAGCATCTGGTCGCATTGGGTCACCAGCAAATCGCGCTGTTAGCGGGCCCATTAAGTTCTGTC
TCGGCGCGTCTGCGTCTGGCTGGCTGGCATAAATATCTCACTCGCAATCAAATTCAGCCGATAGCGGAAC
GGGAAGGCGACTGGAGTGCCATGTCCGGTTTTCAACAAACCATGCAAATGCTGAATGAGGGCATCGTTCC
CACTGCGATGCTGGTTGCCAACGATCAGATGGCGCTGGGCGCAATGCGCGCCATTACCGAGTCCGGGCTG
CGCGTTGGTGCGGATATCTCGGTAGTGGGATACGACGATACCGAAGACAGCTCATGTTATATCCCGCCGT
TAACCACCATCAAACAGGATTTTCGCCTGCTGGGGCAAACCAGCGTGGACCGCTTGCTGCAACTCTCTCA
GGGCCAGGCGGTGAAGGGCAATCAGCTGTTGCCCGTCTCACTGGTGAAAAGAAAAACCACCCTGGCGCCC
AATACGCAAACCGCCTCTCCCCGCGCGTTGGCCGATTCATTAATGCAGCTGGCACGACAGGTTTCCCGAC
TGGAAAGCGGGCAGTGAGCGCAACGCAATTAATGTAAGTTAGCTCACTCATTAGGCACAATTCTCATGTT
TGACAGCTTATCATCGACTGCACGGTGCACCAATGCTTCTGGCGTCAGGCAGCCATCGGAAGCTGTGGTA
TGGCTGTGCAGGTCGTAAATCACTGCATAATTCGTGTCGCTCAAGGCGCACTCCCGTTCTGGATAATGTT
TTTTGCGCCGACATCATAACGGTTCTGGCAAATATTCTGAAATGAGCTGTTGACAATTAATCATCGGCTC
GTATAATGTGTGGAATTGTGAGCGGATAACAATTTCACACAGGAAACAGCCAGTCCGTTTAGGTGTTTTC
ACGAGCACTTCACCAACAAGGACCATAGATTATGAAAATCGAAGAACACCATCACCATCACCATTCCAGC
GGTAAGCTTATGTCCCCTATACTAGGTTATTGGAAAATTAAGGGCCTTGTGCAACCCACTCGACTTCTTT
TGGAATATCTTGAAGAAAAATATGAAGAGCATTTGTATGAGCGCGATGAAGGTGATAAATGGCGAAACAA
AAAGTTTGAATTGGGTTTGGAGTTTCCCAATCTTCCTTATTATATTGATGGTGATGTTAAATTAACACAG
TCTATGGCCATCATACGTTATATAGCTGACAAGCACAACATGTTGGGTGGTTGTCCAAAAGAGCGTGCAG
AGATTTCAATGCTTGAAGGAGCGGTTTTGGATATTAGATACGGTGTTTCGAGAATTGCATATAGTAAAGA
CTTTGAAACTCTCAAAGTTGATTTTCTTAGCAAGCTACCTGAAATGCTGAAAATGTTCGAAGATCGTTTA
TGTCATAAAACATATTTAAATGGTGATCATGTAACCCATCCTGACTTCATGTTGTATGACGCTCTTGATG
TTGTTTTATACATGGACCCAATGTGCCTGGATGCGTTCCCAAAATTAGTTTGTTTTAAAAAACGTATTGA
AGCTATCCCACAAATTGATAAGTACTTGAAATCCAGCAAGTATATAGCATGGCCTTTGCAGGGCTGGCAA
GCCACGTTTGGTGGTGGCGACCATCCTCCAAAATCGGATCTGGAAGTTCTGTTCCAGGGGCCCCTGTCCA
GCGGTCTGGTTCCGCGTGGTTCCGGTACCGCGGCCCAGCCGGCCTGTGCAGTTAAAGCCCTGTTTGATTA
CAAAGCCCAGCGTGAAGATGAACTGACCTTTATCAAATCCGCCATTATCCAGAACGTCGAAAAACAAGAA
GGTGGTTGGTGGCGTGGTGATTATGGTGGTAAAAAACAGCTGTGGTTTCCGTCCAACTACGTCGAAGAAA
TGGTCGCGGCCGCATA
[142 nt withheld, positions 2537-2678]
C
[98 nt withheld, positions 2680-2777]
AGTTTGTACTGGTGACGAAACTCAGTGTCTAGCTAGAGTGGC
[149 nt withheld, positions 2820-2968]
T
[41 nt withheld, positions 2970-3010]
T
[62 nt withheld, positions 3012-3073]
A
[35 nt withheld, positions 3075-3109]
CCTCCCTCAATCGGTTGAATGTCGCCCTTTTGTCTTTGGCGCTGGTAAACCATATGAA
[86 nt withheld, positions 3168-3253]
T
[54 nt withheld, positions 3255-3308]
CTAGCGCCGCCCTATACCTTGTCTGCCTCCCCGCGTTGCGTCGCGGTGCATGGAGCCGGGCCACCTCGAC
CTGAATGGAAGCCGGCGGCACCTCGCTAACGGATTCACCACTCCAAGAATTGGAGCCAATCAATTCTTGC
GGAGAACTGTGAATGCGCAAACCAACCCTTGGCAGAACATATCCATCGCGTCCGCCATCTCCAGCAGCCG
CACGCGGCGCATCTCGGGCAGCGTTGGGTCCTGGCCACGGGTGCGCATGATCGTGCTCCTGTCGTTGAGG
ACCCGGCTAGGCTGGCGGGGTTGCCTTACTGGTTAGCAGAATGAATCACCGATACGCGAGCGAACGTGAA
GCGACTGCTGCTGCAAAACGTCTGCGACCTGAGCAACAACATGAATGGTCTTCGGTTTCCGTGTTTCGTA
AAGTCTGGAAACGCGGAAGTCAGCGCCCTGCACCATTATGTTCCGGATCTGCATCGCAGGATGCTGCTGG
CTACCCTGTGGAACACCTACATCTGTATTAACGAAGCGCTGGCATTGACCCTGAGTGATTTTTCTCTGGT
CCCGCCGCATCCATACCGCCAGTTGTTTACCCTCACAACGTTCCAGTAACCGGGCATGTTCATCATCAGT
AACCCGTATCGTGAGCATCCTCTCTCGTTTCATCGGTATCATTACCCCCATGAACAGAAATCCCCCTTAC
ACGGAGGCATCAGTGACCAAACAGGAAAAAACCGCCCTTAACATGGCCCGCTTTATCAGAAGCCAGACAT
TAACGCTTCTGGAGAAACTCAACGAGCTGGACGCGGATGAACAGGCAGACATCTGTGAATCGCTTCACGA
CCACGCTGATGAGCTTTACCGCAGGATCCGCGAAATTGTAAGCGTTAATATTTTGTTAAAATTCGCGTTA
AATTTTTGTTAAATCAGCTCATTTTTTAACCAATAGGCCGAAATCGGCAAAATCCCTTATAAATCAAAAG
AATAGACCGAGATAGGGT
[37 nt withheld, positions 4307-4343]
AAAGAACGTGGACTCCAACGTCAAAGG
[49 nt withheld, positions 4371-4419]
T
[91 nt withheld, positions 4421-4511]
G
[124 nt withheld, positions 4513-4636]
CGCGGATCCTGCCTCGCGCGTTTCGGTGATGACGGTGAAAACCTCTGACACATGCAGCTCCCGGAGACGG
TCACAGCTTGTCTGTAAGCGGATGCCGGGAGCAGACAAGCCCGTCAGGGCGCGTCAGCGGGTGTTGGCGG
GTGTCGGGGCGCAGCCATGACCCAGTCACGTAGCGATAGCGGAGTGTATACTGGCTTAACTATGCGGCAT
CAGAGCAGATTGTACTGAGAGTGCACCATATGCGGTGTGAAATACCGCACAGATGCGTAAGGAGAAAATA
CCGCATCAGGCGCTCTTCCGCTTCCTCGCTCACTGACTCGCTGCGCTCGGTCGTTCGGCTGCGGCGAGCG
GTATCAGCTCACTCAAAGGCGGTAATACGGTTATCCACAGAATCAGGGGATAACGCAGGAAAGAACATGT
GAGCAAAAGGCCAGCAAAAGGCCAGGAACCGTAAAAAGGCCGCGTTGCTGGCGTTTTTCCATAGGCTCCG
CCCCCCTGACGAGCATCACAAAAATCGACGCTCAAGTCAGAGGTGGCGAAACCCGACAGGACTATAAAGA
TACCAGGGTTTCCCCCTGGAAGCTCCCTCGTGCGCTCTCCTGTTCCGACCCTGCCGCTTACCGGATACCT
GTCCGCCTTTCTCCCTTCGGGAAGCGTGGCGCTTTCTCATAGCTCACGCTGTAGGTATCTCAGTTCGGTG
TAGGTCGTTCGCTCCAAGCTGGGCTGTGTGCACGAACCCCCCGTTCAGCCCGACCGCTGCGCCTTATCCG
GTAACTATCGTCTTGAGTCCAACCCGGTAAGACACGACTTATCGCCACTGGCAGCAGCCACTGGTAACAG
GATTAGCAGAGCGAGGTATGTAGGCGGTGCTACAGAGTTCTTGAAGTGGTGGCCTAACTACGGCTACACT
AGAAGGACAGTATTTGGTATCTGCGCTCTGCTGAAGCCAGTTACCTTCGGAAAAAGAGTTGGTAGCTCTT
GATCCGGCAAACAAACCACCGCTGGTAGCGGTGGTTTTTTTGTTTGCAAGCAGCAGATTACGCGCAGAAA
AAAAGGATCTCAAGAAGATCCTTTGATCTTTTCTACGGGGTCTGACGCTCAGTGGAACGAAAACTCACGT
TAAGGGATTTTGGTCATGAGATTATCAAAAAGGATCTTCACCTAGATCCTTTTAAATTAAAAATGAAGTT
TTAAATCAATCTAAAGTATATATGAGTAAACTTGGTCTGACAGTTACCAATGCTTAATCAGTGAGGCACC
TATCTCAGCGATCTGTCTATTTCGTTCATCCATAGTTGCCTGACTCCCCGTCGTGTAGATAACTACGATA
CGGGAGGGCTTACCATCTGGCCCCAGTGCTGCAATGATACCGCGAGACCCACGCTCACCGGCTCCAGATT
TATCAGCAATAAACCAGCCAGCCGGAAGGGCCGAGCGCAGAAGTGGTCCTGCAACTTTATCCGCCTCCAT
CCAGTCTATTAATTGTTGCCGGGAAGCTAGAGTAAGTAGTTCGCCAGTTAATAGTTTGCGCAACGTTGTT
GCCATTGCTGCAGGCATCGTGGTGTCACGCTCGTCGTTTGGTATGGCTTCATTCAGCTCCGGTTCCCAAC
GATCAAGGCGAGTTACATGATCCCCCATGTTGTGCAAAAAAGCGGTTAGCTCCTTCGGTCCTCCGATCGT
TGTCAGAAGTAAGTTGGCCGCAGTGTTATCACTCATGGTTATGGCAGCACTGCATAATTCTCTTACTGTC
ATGCCATCCGTAAGATGCTTTTCTGTGACTGGTGAGTACTCAACCAAGTCATTCTGAGAATAGTGTATGC
GGCGACCGAGTTGCTCTTGCCCGGCGTCAACACGGGATAATACCGCGCCACATAGCAGAACTTTAAAAGT
GCTCATCATTGGAAAACGTTCTTCGGGGCGAAAACTCTCAAGGATCTTACCGCTGTTGAGATCCAGTTCG
ATGTAACCCACTCGTGCACCCAACTGATCTTCAGCATCTTTTACTTTCACCAGCGTTTCTGGGTGAGCAA
AAACAGGAAGGCAAAATGCCGCAAAAAAGGGAATAAGGGCGACACGGAAATGTTGAATACTCATACTCTT
CCTTTTTCAATATTATTGAAGCATTTATCAGGGTTATTGTCTCATGAGCGGATACATATTTGAATGTATT
TAGAAAAATAAACAAATAGGGGTTCCGCGCACATTTCCCCGAAAAGTGCCACCTGACGTCTAAGAAACCA
TTATTATCATGACATTAACCT
Features (pLannotate 1.2.2; 21 found; start..end, strand, type, name):
     47..124     +  promoter       lacIq promoter: lacI (mutant); In the lacIq allele, a single base change in the promoter boosts expression of the lacI gene about 10-fold.
    125..1207    +  CDS            lacI: lac repressor; lacI; The lac repressor binds to the lac operator to inhibit transcription in E. coli. This inhibition can be relieved by adding lactose or isopropyl-β-D-thiogalactopyranoside (IPTG).
   1220..1241    +  protein_bind   CAP binding site: CAP binding activates transcription in the presence of cAMP. E. coli catabolite activator protein
   1260..1277    +  promoter       tet promoter (fragment): E. coli promoter for tetracycline efflux protein gene
   1450..1478    +  promoter       tac promoter: strong E. coli promoter; hybrid between the trp and lac UV5 promoters
   1486..1502    +  protein_bind   lac operator: The lac repressor binds to the lac operator to inhibit transcription in E. coli. This inhibition can be relieved by adding lactose or isopropyl-β-D-thiogalactopyranoside (IPTG). lac repressor encoded by lacI
   1587..1604    +  CDS            6xHis: 6xHis affinity tag
   1620..2273    +  CDS            GST26_SCHJA: Experimental evidence at protein level: Swiss-Prot protein existence level 1. GST isoenzymes appear to play a central role in the parasite detoxification system. Other functions are also suspected including a role in increasing the solubility of haematin in the parasite gut. From Schistosoma japonicum (Blood fluke).
   2373..2534    +  CDS            NCK2 (fragment): NCK2_HUMAN - Also known as GRB4. Experimental evidence at protein level: Swiss-Prot protein existence level 1. Adapter protein which associates with tyrosine-phosphorylated growth factor receptors or their cellular substrates. Maintains low levels of EIF2S1 phosphorylation by promoting its dephosphorylation by PP1. Plays a role in ELK1-dependent transcriptional activation in response to activated Ras signaling. From Homo sapiens (Human).
   2541..2588    +  terminator     fd terminator (sequence withheld): central terminator from bacteriophage fd (Otsuka and Kunisawa, 1982)
   2593..2805    +  CDS            M13 gene III (fragment) (sequence partly withheld): pIII; III; minor coat protein
   2820..3290    +  CDS            M13 gene III (fragment) (sequence partly withheld): pIII; III; minor coat protein
   3312..3382    +  CDS            TcR (fragment): tetracycline efflux protein; tet; confers resistance to tetracycline
   3624..4004    -  CDS            YPB1_ECOLX: Protein predicted: Swiss-Prot protein existence level 4. From Escherichia coli.
   4021..4172    +  CDS            rop (fragment): Rop protein, which maintains plasmids at low copy number; rop
   4208..4636    -  rep_origin     f1 ori (sequence partly withheld): f1 bacteriophage origin of replication; arrow indicates direction of (+) strand synthesis
   4645..4684    +  CDS            rop (fragment): Rop protein, which maintains plasmids at low copy number; rop
   4786..4926    +  misc_feature   bom: basis of mobility region from pBR322
   5112..5699    -  rep_origin     ori: high-copy-number ColE1/pMB1/pBR322/pUC origin of replication
   5870..6730    -  CDS            AmpR: β-lactamase; bla; confers resistance to ampicillin, carbenicillin, and related antibiotics
   6731..6835    -  promoter       AmpR promoter: bla
