[The description below was written by a language model from this plasmid's Addgene catalogue record and pLannotate feature annotations shown in this document.]
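Description:
pHH0103_PLCG1-1/1 is a bacterial expression plasmid built on the pHH0103 backbone for producing and purifying a human SH3 domain from phospholipase C gamma 1 (PLCG1). The catalogue lists a 224 bp human insert cloned between SfiI and NotI sites. The annotated 6,897 nt sequence shows a pBR322-type arrangement: a ColE1/pMB1 origin with the bom region, an ampicillin resistance gene (β-lactamase) under its own promoter for selection, and an f1 phage origin that interrupts the rop gene, leaving only rop fragments. The record lists the plasmid as low copy.

Expression is driven by the strong hybrid tac promoter followed by a lac operator. The plasmid also carries lacI under the lacIq promoter, so transcription is repressed until it is induced with IPTG. The open reading frame begins with a 6xHis tag followed by Schistosoma japonicum glutathione S-transferase. The SH3 domain is therefore made as a His-GST fusion suited to affinity purification on either nickel or glutathione resins.

Downstream of GST, the automated annotation labels the insert region as a fragment of human NCK2 rather than PLCG1. This may simply reflect homology among SH3 domains, but the feature table does not itself confirm the PLCG1 identity given in the catalogue. The insert is followed by a phage fd terminator. After it come M13 gene III fragments and remnants of the tetracycline resistance gene and promoter, which look like leftovers from a phagemid-derived ancestor and do not appear to form part of the expressed product. According to the record, the construct belongs to a collection used for a comprehensive analysis of binding specificities across the human SH3 domain family.
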