Addgene plasmid #91540: pHH0103_PLCG1-1/1
Purpose: Protein expression and purification of human SH3 domain construct PLCG1-1/1
Depositing lab: Sachdev Sidhu. Depositing organization: University of Toronto. Publication: Comprehensive Analysis of the Human SH3 Domain Family Reveals a Wide Variety of Non-canonical Specificities. Teyra J, Huang H, Jain S, Guan X, Dong A, Liu Y, Tempel W, Min J, Tong Y, Kim PM, Bader GD, Sidhu SS. Structure. 2017 Oct 3;25(10):1598-1610.e3. doi: 10.1016/j.str.2017.07.017. Epub 2017 Sep 7. PubMed 28890361.
Backbone
  Vector backbone: pHH0103
  Vector type: Bacterial Expression
Growth in bacteria
  Bacterial resistance: Ampicillin, 100 μg/mL
  Growth temperature: 37°C
  Growth strain: DH5alpha
  Copy number: Low Copy
Gene/Insert
  Gene/Insert name: PLCG1-1/1
  Species: H. sapiens (human)
  Insert size (bp): 224
  Entrez Gene: PLCG1 (a.k.a. IDAA, NCKAP3, PLC-II, PLC1, PLC148, PLCgamma1)
  Cloning method: Restriction Enzyme; 5′ cloning site Sfi1 (unknown if destroyed); 3′ cloning site Not1 (unknown if destroyed)
Terms and licenses: Academic/Nonprofit Terms; Industry Terms: Not Available to Industry
How to cite: pHH0103_PLCG1-1/1 was a gift from Sachdev Sidhu (Addgene plasmid # 91540 ; http://n2t.net/addgene:91540 ; RRID:Addgene_91540)
