>Addgene plasmid #91540 | pHH0103_PLCG1-1/1 | depositor partial sequence | sequence record 176028 | insert sequence
GGTACCGAATTCGGATCCGCGCGCTGTGTGCAGTTAAAGCCCTGTTTGATTACAAAGCCCAGCGTGAAGA
TGAACTGACCTTTATCAAATCCGCCATTATCCAGAACGTCGAAAAACAAGAAGGTGGTTGGTGGCGTGGT
GATTATGGTGGTAAAAAACAGCTGTGGTTTCCGTCCAACTACGTCGAAGAAATGGTCGCGGCCGCTAGCT
AAGTCGACGAGCTC
